Addgene plasmid #41471: TAL-3GT4
Depositing lab: Veit Hornung. Depositing organization: Universitaetsklinikum Bonn. Publication: A ligation-independent cloning technique for high-throughput assembly of transcription activator-like effector genes. Schmid-Burgk JL, Schmidt T, Kaiser V, Honing K, Hornung V. Nat Biotechnol. 2012 Dec 16. doi: 10.1038/nbt.2460. PubMed 23242165.
Backbone
  Vector backbone: Custom backbone
  Backbone size w/o insert (bp): 2961
  Vector type: PCR Cloning Vector
Growth in bacteria
  Bacterial resistance: Ampicillin, 100 μg/mL
  Growth temperature: 37°C
  Growth strain: DH10B
  Copy number: High Copy
Gene/Insert
  Gene/Insert name: 3GT4
  Species: Synthetic
  Insert size (bp): 256
  Cloning method: Unknown
  Sequencing primers: 5′ M13_pUC_fwd; 3′ M13_pUC_rev
Terms and licenses: Academic/Nonprofit Terms; Industry Terms: Not Available to Industry
How to cite: TAL-3GT4 was a gift from Veit Hornung (Addgene plasmid # 41471 ; http://n2t.net/addgene:41471 ; RRID:Addgene_41471)
