[The description below was written by a language model from this plasmid's Addgene catalogue record.]
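Description:
TAL-3GT4 is a small bacterial cloning plasmid that serves as a library component for assembling transcription activator-like effector (TALE) genes by ligation-independent cloning. It is built on a custom backbone of about 2.96 kb, catalogued as a PCR cloning vector. It is maintained at high copy number in E. coli under ampicillin selection. The record does not name the origin of replication or list any other backbone features, and no feature table is provided. The use of M13/pUC forward and reverse sequencing primers indicates that the insert sits between standard pUC-type universal primer sites.

The payload is a 256 bp synthetic insert named 3GT4. The record does not explain this name. Given the associated work on high-throughput TALE assembly and the insert's size, it plausibly designates a short block of TALE repeat units, with "GT" marking the target bases recognised and the flanking numbers marking its position within the ordered assembly scheme. This reading is an inference rather than a stated fact. No promoter, tag, reporter or expression element is recorded, which fits a storage or template plasmid rather than an expression construct. The method by which the insert was cloned is listed as unknown.

The plasmid is typically used with the other members of the same library. Repeat-encoding fragments from the individual plasmids are combined in a defined order through ligation-independent joining of complementary overhangs, building custom TALE DNA-binding arrays. Such arrays can then be used in designer nucleases or transcriptional regulators.
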