>Addgene plasmid #41471 | TAL-3GT4 | depositor partial sequence | sequence record 55340 | TAL-3GT4 sequence 256 bps
GAATGCAGCCAGGCACACGGGCTTACTCCCGATCAAGTTGTGGCCATTGCCAGCAACAAGGGAGGGAAAC
AAGCATTGGAGACTGTCCAACGGCTCCTTCCCGTGTTGTGTCAAGCCCACGGTTTGACCCCTGCACAAGT
GGTCGCCATCGCCTCCAACGGTGGCGGTAAGCAGGCCCTGGAAACAGTGCAGCGCCTGCTGCCTGTGCTG
TGCCAGGATCATGGACTGACCCCAGACCAGGTTGTCGCCTGCATTC
