>Addgene plasmid #41471 | TAL-3GT4 | addgene partial sequence | sequence record 55887 | M13_pUC_fwd
TCGAGCTCGGTACCTCGCGAATGCATCTAGATCCAAATGAATGCAGCCAGGCACACGGGCTTACTCCCGA
TCAAGTTGTGGCCATTGCCAGCAACAAGGGAGGGAAACAAGCATTGGAGACTGTCCAACGGCTCCTTCCC
GTGTTGTGTCAAGCCCACGGTTTGACCCCTGCACAAGTGGTCGCCATCGCCTCCAACGGTGGCGGTAAGC
AGGCCCTGGAAACAGTGCAGCGCCTGCTGCCTGTGCTGTGCCAGGATCATGGACTGACCCCAGACCAGGT
TGTCGCCTGCATTCCCAAATATCGGATCCCGGGCCCGTCGACTGCAGAGGCCTGCATGCAAGCTTGGCGT
AATCATGGTCATAGCTGTTTCCTGTGTGAAATTGTTATCCGCTCACAATTCCACACAACATACGAGCCGG
AAGCATAAAGTGTAAAGCCTGGGGTGCCTAATGAGTGAGCTAACTCACATTAATTGCGTTGCGCTCACTG
CCCGCTTTCCAGTCGGGAAACCTGTCGTGCCAGCTGCATTAATGAATCGGCCAACGCGCGGGGAGAGGCG
GTTTGCGTATTGGGCGCTCTTCCGCTTCCTCGCTCACTGACTCGCTGCGCTCGGTCGTTCGGCTGCGGCG
AGCGGTATCAGCTCACTCAAAGGCGGTAATACGGTTATCCACAGAATCAGGGGATAACGCAGGAAAGAAC
ATGTGAGCAAAAGGCCAGCAAAAGGCCAGGAACCGTAAAAAGGCCGCGTTGCTGGCGTTTTTCCATAGGC
TCCGCCCCCCTGACGAGCATCACAAAAATCGACGCTCAAGTCAGAGGTGGCGAAACCCGACAGGACTATA
AAGATACCAGGCGTTTCCCCCTGGAAGCTCCCTCGTGCGCTCTCCTGTTCCGACCCTGCCGCTTACCGGA
TACCTGTCCGCCTT
